Addgene plasmid #109649: actc1b-mKate2-rab5ab
Purpose: Muscle specific zebrafish expression of mKate2 fused to rab5ab
Depositing lab: Rob Parton. Depositing organization: University of Queensland, Institute for Molecular Bioscience. Publication: In vivo cell biological screening identifies an endocytic capture mechanism for T-tubule formation. Hall TE, Martel N, Ariotti N, Xiong Z, Lo HP, Ferguson C, Rae J, Lim YW, Parton RG. Nat Commun. 2020 Jul 24;11(1):3711. doi: 10.1038/s41467-020-17486-w. PubMed 32709891.
Backbone
  Vector backbone: pDEST-actc1b-mKate2-ccdb
  Vector type: Zebrafish plasmids
Growth in bacteria
  Bacterial resistance: Ampicillin, 100 μg/mL
  Growth temperature: 37°C
  Growth strain: DH5alpha
  Copy number: High Copy
Gene/Insert
  Gene/Insert name: rab5ab
  Species: D. rerio (zebrafish)
  Entrez Gene: rab5ab (a.k.a. Rab5a, rab5al, zgc:56644)
  Tag / fusion protein: mKate2 (N terminal on insert)
  Cloning method: Gateway Cloning
Terms and licenses: Academic/Nonprofit Terms; Industry Terms: Not Available to Industry
How to cite: actc1b-mKate2-rab5ab was a gift from Rob Parton (Addgene plasmid # 109649 ; http://n2t.net/addgene:109649 ; RRID:Addgene_109649)
