[The description below was written by a language model from this plasmid's Addgene catalogue record, the feature table of its GenBank file and pLannotate feature annotations shown in this document.]
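Description:
actc1b-mKate2-rab5ab is a zebrafish expression plasmid of about 9.6 kb, assembled by Gateway recombination from the destination vector pDEST-actc1b-mKate2-ccdb. It is designed to express a red fluorescent fusion of the small GTPase rab5ab specifically in muscle. The bacterial backbone is pBluescript-like, with a high-copy ColE1/pUC origin, an ampicillin resistance gene (bla) under its own promoter, a partial f1/M13 origin, and remnants of the lac promoter/operator and a T3 promoter.

The expression cassette is defined by its Gateway scars. A segment of roughly 4 kb between attB4 and attB1 is not annotated as a promoter in either feature table. Given its position and the construct's name and purpose, it presumably holds the actc1b (muscle actin) regulatory sequence that drives transcription. Downstream of attB1 are a Kozak consensus and the codon-optimised coding sequence for mKate2, a monomeric far-red fluorescent protein. This is followed by attB2 and then the zebrafish rab5ab open reading frame, which sequence-based annotation recognises by homology to mammalian Rab5a. The result places mKate2 at the N terminus of the GTPase, and the cassette ends at attB3 followed by an SV40 polyadenylation signal. A short match to medaka tyrosinase flanking sequence next to the cassette may reflect Tol2 transposon arm sequence, but the record does not annotate any transposon elements.

Rab5 proteins mark early endosomes, so the construct serves as a live-imaging marker of that compartment in zebrafish muscle fibres. It was deposited as part of a set of plasmids for in vivo cell biology, linked to work on endocytic mechanisms in T-tubule formation. The GenBank definition line says rab5aa, whereas the catalogue entry and plasmid name say rab5ab.
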