LOCUS       Exported 9614 bp ds-DNA circular SYN 13-MAY-2021
DEFINITION  Muscle specific zebrafish expression of mKate2 fused to rab5aa.
ACCESSION   .
VERSION     .
KEYWORDS    actc1b-mKate2-rab5ab
SOURCE      synthetic DNA construct
  ORGANISM  synthetic DNA construct
REFERENCE   1 (bases 1 to 9614)
  TITLE     Parton Lab Plasmids for in vivo cell biology in the zebrafish
REFERENCE   2 (bases 1 to 9614)
  AUTHORS   .
  TITLE     Direct Submission
  JOURNAL   Exported May 13, 2021 from SnapGene Server 1.1.58
            http://www.snapgene.com
FEATURES             Location/Qualifiers
     source          1..9614
                     /organism="synthetic DNA construct"
                     /mol_type="other DNA"
     primer_bind     complement(144..165)
                     /label=F1ori-F
                     /note="F1 origin, forward primer"
     primer_bind     1061..1077
                     /label=M13 rev
                     /note="common sequencing primer, one of multiple similar
                     variants"
     protein_bind    1097..1117
                     /gene="mutant version of attB"
                     /label=attB4
                     /bound_moiety="BP Clonase(TM)"
                     /note="core recombination site for the Gateway(R) BP
                     reaction"
     protein_bind    5092..5116
                     /gene="mutant version of attB"
                     /label=attB1
                     /bound_moiety="BP Clonase(TM)"
                     /note="recombination site for the Gateway(R) BP reaction"
     regulatory      5117..5126
                     /regulatory_class="other"
                     /note="vertebrate consensus sequence for strong initiation
                     of translation (Kozak, 1987)"
     CDS             5123..5818
                     /codon_start=1
                     /product="monomeric far-red fluorescent protein (Shcherbo
                     et al., 2009)"
                     /label=mKate2
                     /note="mammalian codon-optimized"
                     /translation="MVSELIKENMHMKLYMEGTVNNHHFKCTSEGEGKPYEGTQTMRIK
                     AVEGGPLPFAFDILATSFMYGSKTFINHTQGIPDFFKQSFPEGFTWERVTTYEDGGVLT
                     ATQDTSLQDGCLIYNVKIRGVNFPSNGPVMQKKTLGWEASTETLYPADGGLEGRADMAL
                     KLVGGGHLICNLKTTYRSKKPAKNLKMPGVYYVDRRLERIKEADKETYVEQHEVAVARY
                     CDLPSKLGHR"
     protein_bind    complement(5820..5844)
                     /gene="mutant version of attB"
                     /label=attB2
                     /bound_moiety="BP Clonase(TM)"
                     /note="recombination site for the Gateway(R) BP reaction"
     protein_bind    complement(6511..6531)
                     /gene="mutant version of attB"
                     /label=attB3
                     /bound_moiety="BP Clonase(TM)"
                     /note="core recombination site for the Gateway(R) BP
                     reaction"
     primer_bind     complement(6539..6555)
                     /label=M13 fwd
                     /note="common sequencing primer, one of multiple similar
                     variants"
     polyA_signal    6571..6705
                     /label=SV40 poly(A) signal
                     /note="SV40 polyadenylation signal"
     primer_bind     complement(6595..6614)
                     /label=EBV-rev
                     /note="SV40 polyA terminator, reverse primer"
     primer_bind     6649..6668
                     /label=SV40pA-R
                     /note="SV40 polyA, reverse primer"
     primer_bind     complement(7377..7393)
                     /label=SK primer
                     /note="common sequencing primer, one of multiple similar
                     variants"
     primer_bind     complement(7377..7393)
                     /label=pBluescriptSK
                     /note="For pBluescript vector"
     primer_bind     complement(7430..7450)
                     /label=T3
                     /note="T3 promoter, forward primer"
     promoter        complement(7430..7448)
                     /label=T3 promoter
                     /note="promoter for bacteriophage T3 RNA polymerase"
     primer_bind     complement(7469..7485)
                     /label=M13 rev
                     /note="common sequencing primer, one of multiple similar
                     variants"
     primer_bind     complement(7482..7504)
                     /label=M13/pUC Reverse
                     /note="In lacZ gene"
     protein_bind    7493..7509
                     /label=lac operator
                     /bound_moiety="lac repressor encoded by lacI"
                     /note="The lac repressor binds to the lac operator to
                     inhibit transcription in E. coli. This inhibition can be
                     relieved by adding lactose or
                     isopropyl-beta-D-thiogalactopyranoside (IPTG)."
     promoter        complement(7517..7547)
                     /label=lac promoter
                     /note="promoter for the E. coli lac operon"
     protein_bind    7562..7583
                     /label=CAP binding site
                     /bound_moiety="E. coli catabolite activator protein"
                     /note="CAP binding activates transcription in the presence
                     of cAMP."
     primer_bind     complement(7700..7717)
                     /label=L4440
                     /note="L4440 vector, forward primer"
     rep_origin      complement(7871..8459)
                     /direction=LEFT
                     /label=ori
                     /note="high-copy-number ColE1/pMB1/pBR322/pUC origin of
                     replication"
     primer_bind     complement(7951..7970)
                     /label=pBR322ori-F
                     /note="pBR322 origin, forward primer"
     CDS             complement(8630..9490)
                     /codon_start=1
                     /gene="bla"
                     /product="beta-lactamase"
                     /label=AmpR
                     /note="confers resistance to ampicillin, carbenicillin, and
                     related antibiotics"
                     /translation="MSIQHFRVALIPFFAAFCLPVFAHPETLVKVKDAEDQLGARVGYI
                     ELDLNSGKILESFRPEERFPMMSTFKVLLCGAVLSRIDAGQEQLGRRIHYSQNDLVEYS
                     PVTEKHLTDGMTVRELCSAAITMSDNTAANLLLTTIGGPKELTAFLHNMGDHVTRLDRW
                     EPELNEAIPNDERDTTMPVAMATTLRKLLTGELLTLASRQQLIDWMEADKVAGPLLRSA
                     LPAGWFIADKSGAGERGSRGIIAALGPDGKPSRIVVIYTTGSQATMDERNRQIAEIGAS
                     LIKHW"
     primer_bind     9253..9272
                     /label=Amp-R
                     /note="Ampicillin resistance gene, reverse primer"
     promoter        complement(9491..9595)
                     /gene="bla"
                     /label=AmpR promoter
ORIGIN
        1 ccacctaaat tgtaagcgtt aatattttgt taaaattcgc gttaaatttt tgttaaatca
       61 gctcattttt taaccaatag gccgaaatcg gcaaaatccc ttataaatca aaagaataga
      121 ccgagatagg gttgagtgtt gttccagttt ggaacaagag tccactatta aagaacgtgg
      181 actccaacgt caaagggcga aaaaccgtct atcagggcga tggcccacgc tggctaagaa
      241 ctcatcagcc tccccggtcc atctacccac gtaccaatgc accaattggc cacaatgacg
      301 gctactacat ggtgccattc cttcctcttt ataggaatgg agactacctc ctgtccaaca
      361 aggctcttgg atacgagtac gcctacctgt tggacccagg tcattgcaca acaccagaaa
      421 tgccctctga tctgcaaaag acgtgaatat ctgttcagac acccatatcc actctgttcc
      481 acacaggtca gaggtttgtc caggagttct tgacagaggt gtaaaaagta ctcaaaaatt
      541 ttactcaagt gaaagtacaa gtacttaggg aaaattttac tcaattaaaa gtaaaagtat
      601 ctggctagaa tcttacttga gtaaaagtaa aaaagtactc cattaaaatt gtacttgagt
      661 attaaggaag taaaagtaaa agcaagaaag aaaactagag attcttgttt aagcttttaa
      721 tctcaaaaaa cattaaatga aatgcataca aggttttatc ctgctttaga actgtttgta
      781 tttaattatc aaactataag acagacaatc taatgccagt acacgctact caaagttgta
      841 aaacctcaga tttaacttca gtagaagctg attctcaaaa ttgttagtgt caagcctagc
      901 tcttttgggg ctgaaaagca atcctgcagt gctgaaaagc ctctcacagg cagccgatgc
      961 gggaagaggt gtattagtct tgatagagag gctgcaaata gcaggaaacg tgagcagaga
     1021 ctccctggtg tctgaaacac aggccagatg ggccctcgag caggaaacag ctatgaccat
     1081 gattacgcca agctatcaac tttgtataga aaagttggca cgcgcagatt ccgtgtgggc
     1141 ctggtaatat cttaccattt taagctattt taagattagg gaaaaaaatt aaataaaact
     1201 actttaaaat tactttcctt aaaaagcaac atatttattt agtttttgtt taactggctc
     1261 aagattgtaa tattttactt ttacatgttt tttttaagta cctaaatgtg ttcaaaagta
     1321 aagtatgtta ttgttttttt ttttttaatg ttagctaagc tttaaattgt aatatattac
     1381 ttttaaaagt gactttttaa aaatgtaaat aaaaaagtaa ctataaatgt gtaatgcatg
     1441 ttatttctgt gggtttttta attttcatct caactgggct tacaatttta acataataaa
     1501 aatcaaatca aatcaaatca ggcccttatt tgtcacatac actcttgtat actgaaataa
     1561 actaaatgtt gagaaaaatt taaatacacc aaaataacgc ataccttttt tgtaattacc
     1621 taagtaaaac atttagttcc ttttttaagt gactcaagat tgtaatctat taattgtaaa
     1681 agataaaact agtgatcaat ctgacgtgct tctatgcagc ctgtgagatt aattgtgatg
     1741 tttaattatt aaacaattta aatggatcaa acatttcaca tgtgcttatt gtgtccaaca
     1801 aaaccagcag aagcacttaa aaatattgca tgacaacatg agtttttaat gtaaattata
     1861 tatacttcct aaacgaagtt aatcatattt tctaaaataa taatgtcatt gaaatattta
     1921 aataaatgat aanctttagt tgattcaaca taaaattgaa agcaataagg actttttttt
     1981 ttttacagcg gtgaagcaaa agcntgnaaa taatcatata aatataataa ataaataaat
     2041 aaaataatgg ttcttggtgc aaatatgaac actttaaata aatatagaat aaatatgatc
     2101 aataagtcat aacgacgtgt tttatgttga ttataattta aacatgtttc taacgcaagt
     2161 tttaaaaact gttttaaagt attattttaa gttataagat caatttgact caacattttg
     2221 tagtgaaaat atgttgtgta aaattaatat aatatacact ataaaaatgc aaggttccac
     2281 acaattcatt catgttgtcc caacacaaat cgattaagtt aacaaatata tgtggattga
     2341 acataaaaaa ttaagttgtc ccaatgaaat ctcaagaatt gtgttgtttc agctcatttt
     2401 aaataagtag ttttaacaag taaaaaataa catatttttg agtgtgtata tatatatatt
     2461 tatatattac aaaatataat aatataaaat gtaaaagata taaaccatgc tacatatatt
     2521 taagagctat tttgcacatt acttttttgc aagccatttg agtgtttttt tacaaatata
     2581 tattagctaa atatacaata tcttaaatat acaattaatc agacatgcaa aaaatgcatt
     2641 taacctacat aaaaatacat gatcaacata tgttttatgc tgattacaac taaatcaaac
     2701 gtaatgaaat taatttataa aagcgattta aatatgtcaa tattttaagt taaaatcact
     2761 tgaaacctac tataaatgaa cttaaattta aaaaatctcc tttaattcca atgcagcact
     2821 gttgtttttt cagctgagga cccccggtgc agatggttgg cccccggccc gctattctaa
     2881 ggaagccttt cttaatttta gggcggcgct gcatgcgctc agatcagatt cacgggtgga
     2941 gagggttatt ttctcttttt tattttttct tgcctgctca tatttgggcc tgtgtgaacc
     3001 ccaggctccg cctcggcccc caggagccgc tcttatttaa aggggatcct cgccttcagt
     3061 cttcgtccca gtggaagcat cagtcttgtg ataacaactt ggtgagtcct acagaccagc
     3121 gctcgactct aggctttaaa tgcattgatt tctctggatt agctaccggg agagttttaa
     3181 ctttgcttat tagtcttgtg cttgaactgc taggtttaaa gagggttttc tctaatgcat
     3241 gcatgaagcg acagctgaaa accagaaata gagcgtttgt cctcctgtta aactctagcc
     3301 tttctttggc atttgtcagt ccgagtcttc agctgccggc aggagattgg gtttcagtaa
     3361 cacttgctga gcacaaacta cacgtgcttc cttcagattt aattcattat taatcattct
     3421 agatttaaat gatcttctta ctcattgctg attattttag ccttgcggag cagattaaat
     3481 gagcacgtgt ttattaagat tgatttaaat ataattaata tttcaccact gtagttttaa
     3541 aattgccttc taagtcatgg ttgattttta ataggtatcg gctctaatta gattactatt
     3601 ttggttttta aatgttattt ctatttcatt tgtaggctcg tttttaatgt gattttatta
     3661 gattctagtt ttaaaatcat cttttagcct tactgagcag actgaatgaa catgtttcat
     3721 taagattaac ttcattatag ttaattattt aatcattcta gtggattata aatcagctct
     3781 atttaaattg attgtcgtgt ttatttctat ttgatttttg attatttttt aaggtcgttt
     3841 ttatgtgatt tttccccgat tctaatttta aactaattgt ttgattttta tatgattcga
     3901 ctctttttaa atgaattgtt ttgctttttt tattgagcat atatatatat tatacaattt
     3961 caatcaacaa ttgttgtgct ttttaaatgt tgtttctatt tcatttctag ggtcgatttt
     4021 attcgattct agttttaaaa tcgtgatttc taactcctaa ccttactgag cagactgaat
     4081 gaacatgttt catcaagatt aacttcatta tagttaatta ttgaatcggg ctagtggttt
     4141 ataaatcagc tctattataa attaattgtc atcattattt ctatttaatt tttattattt
     4201 ttttaggatt atttttaagg gatttttttc acgttctagt tttaaactca atgctcatta
     4261 ctgctcaccc ttgctgagca gtctttcgtt aagattaaat taattaataa cccattctag
     4321 ttttaaaaca gtgtcttaag gcatagctga tattttacaa gtttactatt taatatatct
     4381 ccatttcttt ttttagggtc gatttcatct gatttgatta atttttatta tcttcactaa
     4441 gctttttgtt ctaggtttta ttctcagtat tattactgtt atatttgaac tgaatttctc
     4501 ctcatagttt attcatttta tttatttatt ttttgtttat tcgctatttt gtattttagt
     4561 ttttaattag aaattttatt agaatcgttt tgaactagtt tttatgcact ctaacattaa
     4621 tattaaatca taactattat ttttattata atttatttgt gtttatcttt ttgtgtagct
     4681 ttcatgtgtt tttattttag ttttattatg tttgcattga attttttgga ctagtttata
     4741 taacgatata cagaaaagcc atgacaacaa atgtttttat aatacctatt aagtataagc
     4801 taatcagatt tccactattc tgttcaaagt taacattatt agccattctg atggatcatt
     4861 tgacatttgt catatgtctt tatgaacact gctctttcag atgccacttt taaagctgtt
     4921 ttttacagta aatgaacgtt tattattatg acattatttc ctaaggcctc tagagtacag
     4981 caggatgtgg cgtgtgcatt actgtgtaat tatgctgact gtaaatgtgc atttatagac
     5041 tgtcagcatg tctgactgtg cgctgttgtg atttgtcctg cacagaccaa ggcaagtttg
     5101 tacaaaaaag caggctgcca ccatggtgag cgagctgatt aaggagaaca tgcacatgaa
     5161 gctgtacatg gagggcaccg tgaacaacca ccacttcaag tgcacatccg agggcgaagg
     5221 caagccctac gagggcaccc agaccatgag aatcaaggcg gtcgagggcg gccctctccc
     5281 cttcgccttc gacatcctgg ctaccagctt catgtacggc agcaaaacct tcatcaacca
     5341 cacccagggc atccccgact tctttaagca gtccttcccc gagggcttca catgggagag
     5401 agtcaccaca tacgaagacg ggggcgtgct gaccgctacc caggacacca gcctccagga
     5461 cggctgcctc atctacaacg tcaagatcag aggggtgaac ttcccatcca acggccctgt
     5521 gatgcagaag aaaacactcg gctgggaggc ctccaccgag accctgtacc ccgctgacgg
     5581 cggcctggaa ggcagagccg acatggccct gaagctcgtg ggcgggggcc acctgatctg
     5641 caacttgaag accacataca gatccaagaa acccgctaag aacctcaaga tgcccggcgt
     5701 ctactatgtg gacagaagac tggaaagaat caaggaggcc gacaaagaga cctacgtcga
     5761 gcagcacgag gtggctgtgg ccagatactg cgacctccct agcaaactgg ggcacagaga
     5821 cccagctttc ttgtacaaag tggtggcagg aagaggtgga gcaacgagac ctaacgggcc
     5881 gaacaccggc aacaaaatct gtcagttcaa attagtgctg ctgggagagt ctgctgtggg
     5941 gaagtcgagt ctagtgctgc gctttgtaaa aggacagttt catgagtttc aggaaagcac
     6001 aataggagcc gccttcttga ctcaaacatt atgtctggat gacacaacgg cgaagtttga
     6061 gatctgggat acagctggcc aggagcgcta ccacagtctg gccccaatgt attacagagg
     6121 agcacaggcg gccatagtgg tgtatgacat cacaaatgaa gaatcatttg cacgtgcgaa
     6181 aaactgggtg aaagagcttc aaagacaagc cagtccaaat attgtaatag ctttggctgg
     6241 gaacaaggca gaccttgcca acaagagagc gttggacttt caggatgcgc aatcatatgc
     6301 agatgacaac agtttgctct ttatggaaac gtcggcaaag acttcaatga acgtcagtga
     6361 gatttttatg gcgatcgcaa agaagctccc gaagaacgag ccccagcccg caggtgccaa
     6421 cacagcccgc aacagaggag tggatctaac agaaacagca cagcccgcca aaggcccctg
     6481 ctgtagcacc taaaccacgc tcctcacctc caactttatt atacatagtt gataattcac
     6541 tggccgtcgt tttacggtac catcgatgat gatccagaca tgataagata cattgatgag
     6601 tttggacaaa ccacaactag aatgcagtga aaaaaatgct ttatttgtga aatttgtgat
     6661 gctattgctt tatttgtaac cattataagc tgcaataaac aagttaacaa caacaattgc
     6721 attcatttta tgtttcaggt tcagggggag gtgtgggagg ttttttaaag caagtaaaac
     6781 ctctacaaat gtggtatggc tgattatgat cctctagatc agatctgcga agatacggcc
     6841 acgggtgctc ttgatcctgt ggctgatttt ggactgtgct gctcgcagct gctgatgaat
     6901 cacatacttc ctccattttc ttccactgat tgactgttat aatttcccta atttccaggt
     6961 caaggtgctg tgcattgtgg taatagatgt gacatgacgt cacttccaaa ggaccaatga
     7021 acatgtctga ccaatttcat ataatgtgaa aacgattttc ataggcagaa taaataacat
     7081 ttaaattaaa ctgggcatca gcgcaattca attggtttgg taatagcaag ggaaaataga
     7141 atgaagtgat ctccaaaaaa taagtacttt ttgactgtaa ataaaattgt aaggagtaaa
     7201 aagtactttt ttttctaaaa aaatgtaatt aagtaaaagt aaaagtattg atttttaatt
     7261 gtactcaagt aaagtaaaaa tccccaaaaa taatacttaa gtacagtaat caagtaaaat
     7321 tactcaagta ctttacacct ctggttcttg accccctacc ttcagcaagc ccagcagatc
     7381 cactagttct agagcggccg ccaccgcggt ggagctccag cttttgttcc ctttagtgag
     7441 ggttaattgc gcgcttggcg taatcatggt catagctgtt tcctgtgtga aattgttatc
     7501 cgctcacaat tccacacaac atacgagccg gaagcataaa gtgtaaagcc tggggtgcct
     7561 aatgagtgag ctaactcaca ttaattgcgt tgcgctcact gcccgctttc cagtcgggaa
     7621 acctgtcgtg ccagctgcat taatgaatcg gccaacgcgc ggggagaggc ggtttgcgta
     7681 ttgggcgctc ttccgcttcc tcgctcactg actcgctgcg ctcggtcgtt cggctgcggc
     7741 gagcggtatc agctcactca aaggcggtaa tacggttatc cacagaatca ggggataacg
     7801 caggaaagaa catgtgagca aaaggccagc aaaaggccag gaaccgtaaa aaggccgcgt
     7861 tgctggcgtt tttccatagg ctccgccccc ctgacgagca tcacaaaaat cgacgctcaa
     7921 gtcagaggtg gcgaaacccg acaggactat aaagatacca ggcgtttccc cctggaagct
     7981 ccctcgtgcg ctctcctgtt ccgaccctgc cgcttaccgg atacctgtcc gcctttctcc
     8041 cttcgggaag cgtggcgctt tctcatagct cacgctgtag gtatctcagt tcggtgtagg
     8101 tcgttcgctc caagctgggc tgtgtgcacg aaccccccgt tcagcccgac cgctgcgcct
     8161 tatccggtaa ctatcgtctt gagtccaacc cggtaagaca cgacttatcg ccactggcag
     8221 cagccactgg taacaggatt agcagagcga ggtatgtagg cggtgctaca gagttcttga
     8281 agtggtggcc taactacggc tacactagaa ggacagtatt tggtatctgc gctctgctga
     8341 agccagttac cttcggaaaa agagttggta gctcttgatc cggcaaacaa accaccgctg
     8401 gtagcggtgg tttttttgtt tgcaagcagc agattacgcg cagaaaaaaa ggatctcaag
     8461 aagatccttt gatcttttct acggggtctg acgctcagtg gaacgaaaac tcacgttaag
     8521 ggattttggt catgagatta tcaaaaagga tcttcaccta gatcctttta aattaaaaat
     8581 gaagttttaa atcaatctaa agtatatatg agtaaacttg gtctgacagt taccaatgct
     8641 taatcagtga ggcacctatc tcagcgatct gtctatttcg ttcatccata gttgcctgac
     8701 tccccgtcgt gtagataact acgatacggg agggcttacc atctggcccc agtgctgcaa
     8761 tgataccgcg agacccacgc tcaccggctc cagatttatc agcaataaac cagccagccg
     8821 gaagggccga gcgcagaagt ggtcctgcaa ctttatccgc ctccatccag tctattaatt
     8881 gttgccggga agctagagta agtagttcgc cagttaatag tttgcgcaac gttgttgcca
     8941 ttgctacagg catcgtggtg tcacgctcgt cgtttggtat ggcttcattc agctccggtt
     9001 cccaacgatc aaggcgagtt acatgatccc ccatgttgtg caaaaaagcg gttagctcct
     9061 tcggtcctcc gatcgttgtc agaagtaagt tggccgcagt gttatcactc atggttatgg
     9121 cagcactgca taattctctt actgtcatgc catccgtaag atgcttttct gtgactggtg
     9181 agtactcaac caagtcattc tgagaatagt gtatgcggcg accgagttgc tcttgcccgg
     9241 cgtcaatacg ggataatacc gcgccacata gcagaacttt aaaagtgctc atcattggaa
     9301 aacgttcttc ggggcgaaaa ctctcaagga tcttaccgct gttgagatcc agttcgatgt
     9361 aacccactcg tgcacccaac tgatcttcag catcttttac tttcaccagc gtttctgggt
     9421 gagcaaaaac aggaaggcaa aatgccgcaa aaaagggaat aagggcgaca cggaaatgtt
     9481 gaatactcat actcttcctt tttcaatatt attgaagcat ttatcagggt tattgtctca
     9541 tgagcggata catatttgaa tgtatttaga aaaataaaca aataggggtt ccgcgcacat
     9601 ttccccgaaa agtg
//
