Features (pLannotate 1.2.2; 21 found; start..end, strand, type, name):
      2..22      +  protein_bind   attB1: mutant version of attB; core recombination site for the Gateway® BP reaction BP Clonase™
     32..727     +  CDS            mKate2: mKate2 is a basic (constitutively fluorescent) red fluorescent protein published in 2009, derived from Entacmaea quadricolor. It is reported to be a rapidly-maturing monomer with moderate acid sensitivity.
    729..753     -  protein_bind   attB2: mutant version of attB; recombination site for the Gateway® BP reaction BP Clonase™
    767..1396    +  CDS            Rab5a: RAB5A_MOUSE - Also known as nnyRab5a. Experimental evidence at protein level: Swiss-Prot protein existence level 1. Small GTPase which cycles between active GTP-bound and inactive GDP-bound states. In its active state, binds to a variety of effector proteins to regulate cellular responses such as of intracellular membrane trafficking, from the formation of transport vesicles to their fusion with membranes. Active GTP-bound form is able to recruit to membranes different sets of downstream effectors directly responsible for vesicle formation, movement, tethering and fusion. RAB5A is required for
   1420..1440    -  protein_bind   attB3: mutant version of attB; core recombination site for the Gateway® BP reaction BP Clonase™
   1444..1464    +  CDS            lacZα (fragment): LacZα fragment of β-galactosidase; lacZ fragment
   1480..1614    -  polyA_signal   SV40 poly(A) signal: SV40 polyadenylation signal
   1637..1720    -  CDS            large T antigen (fragment): large T antigen from SV40 (simian virus 40)
   2286..2326    -  misc_feature   MCS (fragment): pBluescript multiple cloning site
   2339..2357    -  promoter       T3 promoter: promoter for bacteriophage T3 RNA polymerase
   2402..2418    -  protein_bind   lac operator: The lac repressor binds to the lac operator to inhibit transcription in E. coli. This inhibition can be relieved by adding lactose or isopropyl-β-D-thiogalactopyranoside (IPTG). lac repressor encoded by lacI
   2426..2456    -  promoter       lac promoter: promoter for the E. coli lac operon
   2471..2492    -  protein_bind   CAP binding site: CAP binding activates transcription in the presence of cAMP. E. coli catabolite activator protein
   2505..2597    -  CDS            lacI (fragment): lac repressor; lacI; The lac repressor binds to the lac operator to inhibit transcription in E. coli. This inhibition can be relieved by adding lactose or isopropyl-β-D-thiogalactopyranoside (IPTG).
   2780..3368    -  rep_origin     ori: high-copy-number ColE1/pMB1/pBR322/pUC origin of replication
   3539..4399    -  CDS            AmpR: β-lactamase; bla; confers resistance to ampicillin, carbenicillin, and related antibiotics
   4400..4504    -  promoter       AmpR promoter: bla
   4530..4751    -  rep_origin     M13 ori (fragment): M13 bacteriophage origin of replication; arrow indicates direction of (+) strand synthesis
   4751..5038    +  CDS            tyr (fragment): TYRO_ORYLA - Also known as tyro. Experimental evidence at transcript level: Swiss-Prot protein existence level 2. This is a copper-containing oxidase that functions in the formation of pigments such as melanins and other polyphenolic compounds. From Oryzias latipes (Japanese rice fish) (Japanese killifish).
   5620..5640    +  protein_bind   attB4: mutant version of attB; core recombination site for the Gateway® BP reaction BP Clonase™
   6541..6557    -  promoter       copia promoter (fragment): strong promoter from the Drosophila transposable element copia (Sinclair et al., 1986)
>Addgene plasmid #109649 | actc1b-mKate2-rab5ab | addgene full sequence | sequence record 221278 | Addgene NGS Result
GCAAGTTTGTACAAAAAAGCAGGCTGCCACCATGGTGAGCGAGCTGATTAAGGAGAACATGCACATGAAG
CTGTACATGGAGGGCACCGTGAACAACCACCACTTCAAGTGCACATCCGAGGGCGAAGGCAAGCCCTACG
AGGGCACCCAGACCATGAGAATCAAGGCGGTCGAGGGCGGCCCTCTCCCCTTCGCCTTCGACATCCTGGC
TACCAGCTTCATGTACGGCAGCAAAACCTTCATCAACCACACCCAGGGCATCCCCGACTTCTTTAAGCAG
TCCTTCCCCGAGGGCTTCACATGGGAGAGAGTCACCACATACGAAGACGGGGGCGTGCTGACCGCTACCC
AGGACACCAGCCTCCAGGACGGCTGCCTCATCTACAACGTCAAGATCAGAGGGGTGAACTTCCCATCCAA
CGGCCCTGTGATGCAGAAGAAAACACTCGGCTGGGAGGCCTCCACCGAGACCCTGTACCCCGCTGACGGC
GGCCTGGAAGGCAGAGCCGACATGGCCCTGAAGCTCGTGGGCGGGGGCCACCTGATCTGCAACTTGAAGA
CCACATACAGATCCAAGAAACCCGCTAAGAACCTCAAGATGCCCGGCGTCTACTATGTGGACAGAAGACT
GGAAAGAATCAAGGAGGCCGACAAAGAGACCTACGTCGAGCAGCACGAGGTGGCTGTGGCCAGATACTGC
GACCTCCCTAGCAAACTGGGGCACAGAGACCCAGCTTTCTTGTACAAAGTGGTGGCAGGAAGAGGTGGAG
CAACGAGACCTAACGGGCCGAACACCGGCAACAAAATCTGTCAGTTCAAATTAGTGCTGCTGGGAGAGTC
TGCTGTGGGGAAGTCGAGTCTAGTGCTGCGCTTTGTAAAAGGACAGTTTCATGAGTTTCAGGAAAGCACA
ATAGGAGCCGCCTTCTTGACTCAAACATTATGTCTGGATGACACAACGGCGAAGTTTGAGATCTGGGATA
CAGCTGGCCAGGAGCGCTACCACAGTCTGGCCCCAATGTATTACAGAGGAGCACAGGCGGCCATAGTGGT
GTATGACATCACAAATGAAGAATCATTTGCACGTGCGAAAAACTGGGTGAAAGAGCTTCAAAGACAAGCC
AGTCCAAATATTGTAATAGCTTTGGCTGGGAACAAGGCAGACCTTGCCAACAAGAGAGCGTTGGACTTTC
AGGATGCGCAATCATATGCAGATGACAACAGTTTGCTCTTTATGGAAACGTCGGCAAAGACTTCAATGAA
CGTCAGTGAGATTTTTATGGCGATCGCAAAGAAGCTCCCGAAGAACGAGCCCCAGCCCGCAGGTGCCAAC
ACAGCCCGCAACAGAGGAGTGGATCTAACAGAAACAGCACAGCCCGCCAAAGGCCCCTGCTGTAGCACCT
AAACCACGCTCCTCACCTCCAACTTTATTATACATAGTTGATAATTCACTGGCCGTCGTTTTACGGTACC
ATCGATGATGATCCAGACATGATAAGATACATTGATGAGTTTGGACAAACCACAACTAGAATGCAGTGAA
AAAAATGCTTTATTTGTGAAATTTGTGATGCTATTGCTTTATTTGTAACCATTATAAGCTGCAATAAACA
AGTTAACAACAACAATTGCATTCATTTTATGTTTCAGGTTCAGGGGGAGGTGTGGGAGGTTTTTTAAAGC
AAGTAAAACCTCTACAAATGTGGTATGGCTGATTATGATCCTCTAGATCAGATCTGCGAAGATACGGCCA
CGGGTGCTCTTGATCCTGTGGCTGATTTTGGACTGTGCTGCTCGCAGCTGCTGATGAATCACATACTTCC
TCCATTTTCTTCCACTGATTGACTGTTATAATTTCCCTAATTTCCAGGTCAAGGTGCTGTGCATTGTGGT
AATAGATGTGACATGACGTCACTTCCAAAGGACCAATGAACATGTCTGACCAATTTCATATAATGTGAAA
ACGATTTTCATAGGCAGAATAAATAACATTTAAATTAAACTGGGCATCAGCGCAATTCAATTGGTTTGGT
AATAGCAAGGGAAAATAGAATGAAGTGATCTCCAAAAAATAAGTACTTTTTGACTGTAAATAAAATTGTA
AGGAGTAAAAAGTACTTTTTTTTCTAAAAAAATGTAATTAAGTAAAAGTAAAAGTATTGATTTTTAATTG
TACTCAAGTAAAGTAAAAATCCCCAAAAATAATACTTAAGTACAGTAATCAAGTAAAATTACTCAAGTAC
TTTACACCTCTGGTTCTTGACCCCCTACCTTCAGCAAGCCCAGCAGATCCACTAGTTCTAGAGCGGCCGC
CACCGCGGTGGAGCTCCAGCTTTTGTTCCCTTTAGTGAGGGTTAATTGCGCGCTTGGCGTAATCATGGTC
ATAGCTGTTTCCTGTGTGAAATTGTTATCCGCTCACAATTCCACACAACATACGAGCCGGAAGCATAAAG
TGTAAAGCCTGGGGTGCCTAATGAGTGAGCTAACTCACATTAATTGCGTTGCGCTCACTGCCCGCTTTCC
AGTCGGGAAACCTGTCGTGCCAGCTGCATTAATGAATCGGCCAACGCGCGGGGAGAGGCGGTTTGCGTAT
TGGGCGCTCTTCCGCTTCCTCGCTCACTGACTCGCTGCGCTCGGTCGTTCGGCTGCGGCGAGCGGTATCA
GCTCACTCAAAGGCGGTAATACGGTTATCCACAGAATCAGGGGATAACGCAGGAAAGAACATGTGAGCAA
AAGGCCAGCAAAAGGCCAGGAACCGTAAAAAGGCCGCGTTGCTGGCGTTTTTCCATAGGCTCCGCCCCCC
TGACGAGCATCACAAAAATCGACGCTCAAGTCAGAGGTGGCGAAACCCGACAGGACTATAAAGATACCAG
GCGTTTCCCCCTGGAAGCTCCCTCGTGCGCTCTCCTGTTCCGACCCTGCCGCTTACCGGATACCTGTCCG
CCTTTCTCCCTTCGGGAAGCGTGGCGCTTTCTCATAGCTCACGCTGTAGGTATCTCAGTTCGGTGTAGGT
CGTTCGCTCCAAGCTGGGCTGTGTGCACGAACCCCCCGTTCAGCCCGACCGCTGCGCCTTATCCGGTAAC
TATCGTCTTGAGTCCAACCCGGTAAGACACGACTTATCGCCACTGGCAGCAGCCACTGGTAACAGGATTA
GCAGAGCGAGGTATGTAGGCGGTGCTACAGAGTTCTTGAAGTGGTGGCCTAACTACGGCTACACTAGAAG
AACAGTATTTGGTATCTGCGCTCTGCTGAAGCCAGTTACCTTCGGAAAAAGAGTTGGTAGCTCTTGATCC
GGCAAACAAACCACCGCTGGTAGCGGTGGTTTTTTTGTTTGCAAGCAGCAGATTACGCGCAGAAAAAAAG
GATCTCAAGAAGATCCTTTGATCTTTTCTACGGGGTCTGACGCTCAGTGGAACGAAAACTCACGTTAAGG
CATTTTGGTCATGAGATTATCAAAAAGGATCTTCACCTAGATCCTTTTAAATTAAAAATGAAGTTTTAAA
TCAATCTAAAGTATATATGAGTAAACTTGGTCTGACAGTTACCAATGCTTAATCAGTGAGGCACCTATCT
CAGCGATCTGTCTATTTCGTTCATCCATAGTTGCCTGACTCCCCGTCGTGTAGATAACTACGATACGGGA
GGGCTTACCATCTGGCCCCAGTGCTGCAATGATACCGCGAGACCCACGCTCACCGGCTCCAGATTTATCA
GCAATAAACCAGCCAGCCGGAAGGGCCGAGCGCAGAAGTGGTCCTGCAACTTTATCCGCCTCCATCCAGT
CTATTAATTGTTGCCGGGAAGCTAGAGTAAGTAGTTCGCCAGTTAATAGTTTGCGCAACGTTGTTGCCAT
TGCTACAGGCATCGTGGTGTCACGCTCGTCGTTTGGTATGGCTTCATTCAGCTCCGGTTCCCAACGATCA
AGGCGAGTTACATGATCCCCCATGTTGTGCAAAAAAGCGGTTAGCTCCTTCGGTCCTCCGATCGTTGTCA
GAAGTAAGTTGGCCGCAGTGTTATCACTCATGGTTATGGCAGCACTGCATAATTCTCTTACTGTCATGCC
ATCCGTAAGATGCTTTTCTGTGACTGGTGAGTACTCAACCAAGTCATTCTGAGAATAGTGTATGCGGCGA
CCGAGTTGCTCTTGCCCGGCGTCAATACGGGATAATACCGCGCCACATAGCAGAACTTTAAAAGTGCTCA
TCATTGGAAAACGTTCTTCGGGGCGAAAACTCTCAAGGATCTTACCGCTGTTGAGATCCAGTTCGATGTA
ACCCACTCGTGCACCCAACTGATCTTCAGCATCTTTTACTTTCACCAGCGTTTCTGGGTGAGCAAAAACA
GGAAGGCAAAATGCCGCAAAAAAGGGAATAAGGGCGACACGGAAATGTTGAATACTCATACTCTTCCTTT
TTCAATATTATTGAAGCATTTATCAGGGTTATTGTCTCATGAGCGGATACATATTTGAATGTATTTAGAA
AAATAAACAAATAGGGGTTCCGCGCACATTTCCCCGAAAAGTGCCACCTAAATTGTAAGCGTTAATATTT
TGTTAAAATTCGCGTTAAATTTTTGTTAAATCAGCTCATTTTTTAACCAATAGGCCGAAATCGGCAAAAT
CCCTTATAAATCAAAAGAATAGACCGAGATAGGGTTGAGTGTTGTTCCAGTTTGGAACAAGAGTCCACTA
TTAAAGAACGTGGACTCCAACGTCAAAGGGCGAAAAACCGTCTATCAGGGCGATGGCCCACGCTGGCTAA
GAACTCATCAGCCTCCCCGGTCCATCTACCCACGTACCAATGCACCAATTGGCCACAATGACGGCTACTA
CATGGTGCCATTCCTTCCTCTTTATAGGAATGGAGACTACCTCCTGTCCAACAATGCTCTTGGATACGAG
TACGCCTACCTGTTGGACCCAGGTCATTGCACAACACCAGAAATGCCCTCTGATCTGCAAAAGACGTGAA
TATCTGTTCAGACACCCATATCCACTCTGTTCCACACAGGTCAGAGGTTTGTCCAGGAGTTCTTGACAGA
GGTGTAAAAAGTACTCAAAAATTTTACTCAAGTGAAAGTACAAGTACTTAGGGAAAATTTTACTCAATTA
AAAGTAAAAGTATCTGGCTAGAATCTTACTTGAGTAAAAGTAAAAAAGTACTCCATTAAAATTGTACTTG
AGTATTAAGGAAGTAAAAGTAAAAGCAAGAAAGAAAACTAGAGATTCTTGTTTAAGCTTTTAATCTCAAA
AAACATTAAATGAAATGCATACAAGGTTTTATCCTGCTTTAGAACTGTTTGTATTTAATTATCAAACTAT
AAGACAGACAATCTAATGCCAGTACACGCTACTCAAAGTTGTAAAACCTCAGATTTAACTTCAGTAGAAG
CTGATTCTCAAAATTGTTAGTGTCAAGCCTAGCTCTTTTGGGGCTGAAAAGCAATCCTGCAGTGCTGAAA
AGCCTCTCACAGGCAGCCGATGCGGGAAGAGGTGTATTAGTCTTGATAGAGAGGCTGCAAATAGCAGGAA
ACGTGAGCAGAGACTCCCTGGTGTCTGAAACACAGGCCAGATGGGCCCTCGAGCAGGAAACAGCTATGAC
CATGATTACGCCAAGCTATCAACTTTGTATAGAAAAGTTGGCACGCGCAGATTCCGTGTGGGCCTGGTAA
TATCTTACCATTTTAAGCTATTTTAAGATTAGGGAAAAAAATTAAATAAAACTACTTTAAAATTACTTTC
CTTAAAAAGCAACATATTTATTTAGTTTTTGTTTAACTGGCTCAAGATTGTAATATTTTACTTTTACATG
TTTTTTTAAGTACCTAAATGTGTTCAAAAGTAAAGTATGTTATTGTTTTTTTTTTTTAATGTTAGCTAAG
CTTTAAATTGTAATATATTACTTTTAAAAGTGACTTTTTAAAAATGTAAATAAAAAAGTAACTATAAATG
TGTAATGCATGTTATTTCTGTGGGTTTTTAATTTTCATCTCAACTGGGCTTACAATTTTAACATAATAAA
AATCAAATCAAATCAAATCAGGCCCTTATTTGTCACATACACTCTTGTATACTGAAATAAACTAAATGTT
GAGAAAAATTTAAATACACCAAAATAACGCATACCTTTTTTGTAATTACCTAAGTAAAACATTTAGTTCC
TTTTTTAAGTGACTCAAGATTGTAATCTATTAATTGTAAAAGATAAAACTAGTGATCAATCTGACGTGCT
TCTATGCAGCCTGTGAGATTAATTGTGATGTTTAATTATTAAACAATTTAAATGGATCAAACATTTCACA
TGTGCTTATTGTGTCCAACAAAACCAGCAGAAGCACTTAAAAATATTGCATGACAACATGAGTTTTTAAT
GTAAATTATATATACTTCCTAAACGAAGTTAATCATATTTCTAAAATAATAATGTCATTGAAATATTTAA
ATAAATGATAAGCTTTAGTTGATTCAACATAAAATTGAAAGCAATAAGGACTTTTTTTTTTTACAGCGGT
GAAGCAAAAGCATGTAATAATCATATAATATAATAAATAAATAAATAAATAATGGCTCTTGGTGCAAATA
TGAACACTTTAAATAAATATAGAATAAATATGATCAATAAGTCATAACGATGTGTTTTATGTTGATTATA
ATTTAAACATGTTTCTAACGCAAGTTTTAAAAACTGTTTTAAAGTATTATTTTAAGTTATAAGATCAATT
TGACTCAACATTTTGTAGTGAAAATATGTTGTGTAAAATTAATATAATATACACTATAAAAATGCAGGGT
TCCACACAATACATTAATGTTGTCCCAACACAAATCGATTAAGTTAACAAATATATGTGGATTGAACATA
AAAAATTAAGTTGTCCCAATGAAATCTCAAGAATTGTGTTGTTTCAGCTCATTTTAAATAAGTAGTTTTA
ACAAGTAAAAAATAACATATTTTTGAGTGTGTATATATATATATTACAAAATATAATAATATAAAATGTA
AAAGATATAAACCATGCTACATATATTTAAGAGCTATTTTGCACATTACTTTTTTGCAAGCCATTTTAGT
GTTTTTTTTACAAATATATATTAGCTAAATATACAATATCTTAAATATACAATTAATCAGACATGCAATT
AATGCATTTAACCTACATAAAAATACATGATCAACATATGTTTTATGCTGATTACAACTAAATCAAACGT
AATGAAATTAATTTATAAAAGCGATTTAAATATGTCAATATTTTAAGTTAAAATCACTTGAAACCTACTA
TAAATGAACTTAAATTAAAAAAATCTCCTTTAATTCCAATGCAACAGTGTTGTTTTTTCAGCTGAGGACC
CCCGGTGCAGATGGTTGGCCCCCGGCCCGCTATTCTAAGGAAGCCTTTCTTAATTTTAGGGCGGCGCTGC
ATGCGCTCAGATCAGATTCACGGGTGGAGAGGGTTATTTTCTCTTTTTTATTTTTTCTTGCCTGCTCATA
TTTGGGCCTGTGTGAACCCCAGGCTCCGCCTCGGCCCCCAGGAGCCGCTCTTATTTAAAGGGGATCCTCG
CCTTCAGTCTTCGTCCCAGTGGAAGCATCAGTCTTGTGATAACAACTTGGTGAGTCCTACAGACCAGCGC
TCGACTCTAGGCTTTAAATGCATTGATTTCTCTGGATTAGCTACCGGGAGAGTTTTAACTTTGCTTATTA
GTCTTGTGCTCGAACTGCTAGGTTTAAAGAGTGTTTTCTCTAATGCATGCATGAAGCGACAGCTGAAAAC
CAGAAATAGAGCGTTTGTCCTCCTGTTAAACTCTAGCCTTTCTTTGGCATTTGTCAGTCCGAGTCTTCAG
CTGCCGGCAGGAGATTGGGTTTCAGTAACACTTGCTGAGCACAAACTACACGTGCTTTCTTCAGATTTAA
TTCATTATTAATCATTCTAGATTTAAATGATGTTCTTACTCATTGCTGATTATTTTAGCCTTGCGGAGCA
GATTAAATGAGCACGTGTTTCATTAAGATTGATTTAAATATAATTAATATTTCACCACTGTAGTTTTAAA
ATTGCCTTCTAAGTCATGGTTGATTTTTAATAGGTATCGGCTCTAATTAGATTACTATTTTGGTTTTTAA
ATGTTATTTCTATTTCATTTGTAGGCTCGTTTTTAATGTGATTTTATTAGATTCTAGTTTTAAAATCATC
TCTTAGCCTTAATGAGCAGACTGAATGAACATGTTTCATTAAGATTAACTTCATTATAATGAATTATTTA
ATCATTCTAGTGGGTTATAAATCAGCTCTATTTAAATTAATTGTCGTGTTTATTTCTATTTAATTTTTGA
TTATTTTTTCAGGGTCGTTTTTATGTGATTTTTTCCCGTTTCTAATTTTAAACTAATTGTTTGATTTTTA
TATGATTCGACTCTTTTTAAATGAATTGTTTTGCTTTTTTTATTGAGCATATATATATTATACAATTTCA
ATCAACAATTGTTGTGCTTTTTAAATGTTGTTTCTATTTCATTTCTAGGGTCGATTTTATTCGATTCTAG
TTTTAAAATCGTGATTTTTAACTTCTAACCTTACTGAGCAGACTGAATGAACATGTTTCATCAAGATTAA
CTTCATTATAGTTAATTATTGAATCGTGCTAGTGGTTTATAAATCAGCTCTATTTAAATTAATCATCATC
ATTATTTCTATTTAATTTTTATTATTTCTTTAGGATTATTTTTATGTGATTTTTTTCACGTTCTAGTTTT
AAACTCAATGCTCATTACTGCTCACCCTTGCTGAGCAGTCTTTCGTTAAGATTAAATTAATTAATAACCA
TTCTAGTTTTAAAACAGTGTCTTAAGGCATAGCTGATATTTTACAAGTTTACTATTTAATATATCTCCTT
TCTTTTTTTAGGGTCGATTTCATCTGATTTGATTAATTTTTATTATCTTCACTAAGCTTTTTGTTCTAGG
TTTTATTCTCAGTATTATTACTGTTATATTTGAACTGAATTTCTCCTCATAGTTTATTCATTTTATTTAT
TTATTTTTTGTTTATTCGCTATTTTGTATTTTAGTTTTTAATTAGAAATTTTATTAGAATCGTTTTGAAC
TAGTTTTTATGCACTCTAACATTAATATTAAATCATAACTATTATTTTTATTATAATTTATTTGTGTTTA
TCTTTTTGTGTAGCTTTCATGTGTTTTTATTTTAGTTTTATTATGTTTGCATTGAATTTTTTGGACTAGT
TTATATAACGATATACAGAAAAGCCATGACAACAAATGTTTTTATAATACCTATTAAGTATAAGCTAATC
AGATTTCCACTATTCTGTTCAAAGTTAACATTATTAGCCATTCTGATGGATCATTTGACATTTGTCATAT
GTCTTTATGAACACTGCTCTTTCAGATGCCACTTTTAAAGCTGTTTTTTACAGTAAATGAACGTTTATTA
TTATGACATTATTTCCTAAGGCCTCTAGAGTACAGCAGGATGTGGCGTGTGCATTACCGTGTAATTATGC
TGACTGTAAATGTGCATTTATAGACTGTCAGCATGTCTGACTGTGCGCTGTTGTGATTGGTCCTGCACAG
ACCAAG
